>Addgene plasmid #37016 | pClneoFH human RASSF1A | addgene full sequence | sequence record 257660 | Addgene NGS Result
TTTATATTGGCTCATGTCCAATATGACCGCCATGTTGGCATTGATTATTGACTAGTTATTAATAGTAATC
AATTACGGGGTCATTAGTTCATAGCCCATATATGGAGTTCCGCGTTACATAACTTACGGTAAATGGCCCG
CCTGGCTGACCGCCCAACGACCCCCGCCCATTGACGTCAATAATGACGTATGTTCCCATAGTAACGCCAA
TAGGGACTTTCCATTGACGTCAATGGGTGGAGTATTTACGGTAAACTGCCCACTTGGCAGTACATCAAGT
GTATCATATGCCAAGTCCGCCCCCTATTGACGTCAATGACGGTAAATGGCCCGCCTGGCATTATGCCCAG
TACATGACCTTACGGGACTTTCCTACTTGGCAGTACATCTACGTATTAGTCATCGCTATTACCATGGTGA
TGCGGTTTTGGCAGTACACCAATGGGCGTGGATAGCGGTTTGACTCACGGGGATTTCCAAGTCTCCACCC
CATTGACGTCAATGGGAGTTTGTTTTGGCACCAAAATCAACGGGACTTTCCAAAATGTCGTAACAACTGC
GATCGCCCGCCCCGTTGACGCAAATGGGCGGTAGGCGTGTACGGTGGGAGGTCTATATAAGCAGAGCTCG
TTTAGTGAACCGTCAGATCACTAGAAGCTTTATTGCGGTAGTTTATCACAGTTAAATTGCTAACGCAGTC
AGTGCTTCTGACACAACAGTCTCGAACTTAAGCTGCAGTGACTCTCTTAAGGTAGCCTTGCAGAAGTTGG
TCGTGAGGCACTGGGCAGGTAAGTATCAAGGTTACAAGACAGGTTTAAGGAGACCAATAGAAACTGGGCT
TGTCGAGACAGAGAAGACTCTTGCGTTTCTGATAGGCACCTATTGGTCTTACTGACATCCACTTTGCCTT
TCTCTCCACAGGTGTCCACTCCCAGTTCAATTACAGCTCTTAAGGCTAGAGTACTTAATACGACTCACTA
TAGGCTAGCCGGGGCCATGGACTACAAAGACGATGACGACAAGGAATTGCACCATCATCATCATCATGAA
TTCTCGGGGGAGCCTGAGCTCATTGAGCTGCGGGAGCTGGCACCCGCTGGGCGCGCTGGGAAGGGCCGCA
CCCGGCTGGAGCGTGCCAACGCGCTGCGCATCGCGCGGGGCACCGCGTGCAACCCCACACGGCAGCTGGT
CCCTGGCCGTGGCCACCGCTTCCAGCCCGCGGGGCCCGCCACGCACACGTGGTGCGACCTCTGTGGCGAC
TTCATCTGGGGCGTCGTGCGCAAAGGCCTGCAGTGCGCGCATTGCAAGTTCACCTGCCACTACCGCTGCC
GCGCGCTCGTCTGCCTGGACTGTTGCGGGCCCCGGGACCTGGGCTGGGAACCCGCGGTGGAGCGGGACAC
GAACGTGGACGAGCCTGTGGAGTGGGAGACACCTGACCTTTCTCAAGCTGAGATTGAGCAGAAGATCAAG
GAGTACAATGCCCAGATCAACAGCAACCTCTTCATGAGCTTGAACAAGGACGGTTCTTACACAGGCTTCA
TCAAGGTTCAGCTGAAGCTGGTGCGCCCTGTCTCTGTGCCCTCCAGCAAGAAGCCACCCTCCTTGCAGGA
TGCCCGGCGGGGCCCAGGACGGGGCACAAGTGTCAGGCGCCGCACTTCCTTTTACCTGCCCAAGGATGCT
GTCAAGCACCTGCATGTGCTGTCACGCACAAGGGCACGTGAAGTCATTGAGGCCCTGCTGCGAAAGTTCT
TGGTGGTGGATGACCCCCGCAAGTTTGCACTCTTTGAGCGCGCTGAGCGTCACGGCCAAGTGTACTTGCG
GAAGCTGTTGGATGATGAGCAGCCCCTGCGGCTGCGGCTCCTGGCAGGGCCCAGTGACAAGGCCCTGAGC
TTTGTCCTGAAGGAAAATGACTCTGGGGAGGTGAACTGGGACGCCTTCAGCATGCCTGAACTACATAACT
TCCTACGTATCCTGCAGCGGGAGGAGGAGGAGCACCTCCGCCAGATCCTGCAGAAGTACTCCTATTGCCG
CCAGAAGATCCAAGAGGCCCTGCACGCCTGCCCCCTTGGGTAGTCGACCCGGGCGGCCGCTTCCCTTTAG
TGAGGGTTAATGCTTCGAGCAGACATGATAAGATACATTGATGAGTTTGGACAAACCACAACTAGAATGC
AGTGAAAAAAATGCTTTATTTGTGAAATTTGTGATGCTATTGCTTTATTTGTAACCATTATAAGCTGCAA
TAAACAAGTTAACAACAACAATTGCATTCATTTTATGTTTCAGGTTCAGGGGGAGATGTGGGAGGTTTTT
TAAAGCAAGTAAAACCTCTACAAATGTGGTAAAATCCGATAAGGATCGATCCGGGCTGGCGTAATAGCGA
AGAGGCCCGCACCGATCGCCCTTCCCAACAGTTGCGCAGCCTGAATGGCGAATGG
[124 nt withheld, positions 2436-2559]
C
[91 nt withheld, positions 2561-2651]
A
[49 nt withheld, positions 2653-2701]
CCTTTGACGTTGGAGTCCACGTTCTTT
[37 nt withheld, positions 2729-2765]
ACCCTATCTCGGTCTATTCTTTTGATTTATAAGGGATTTTGCCGATTTCGGCCTATTGGTTAAAAAATGA
GCTGATTTAACAAAAATTTAACGCGAATTTTAACAAAATATTAACGCTTACAATTTCCTGATGCGGTATT
TTCTCCTTACGCATCTGTGCGGTATTTCACACCGCATACGCGGATCTGCGCAGCACCATGGCCTGAAATA
ACCTCTGAAAGAGGAACTTGGTTAGGTACCTTCTGAGGCGGAAAGAACCAGCTGTGGAATGTGTGTCAGT
TAGGGTGTGGAAAGTCCCCAGGCTCCCCAGCAGGCAGAAGTATGCAAAGCATGCATCTCAATTAGTCAGC
AACCAGGTGTGGAAAGTCCCCAGGCTCCCCAGCAGGCAGAAGTATGCAAAGCATGCATCTCAATTAGTCA
GCAACCATAGTCCCGCCCCTAACTCCGCCCATCCCGCCCCTAACTCCGCCCAGTTCCGCCCATTCTCCGC
CCCATGGCTGACTAATTTTTTTTATTTATGCAGAGGCCGAGGCCGCCTCGGCCTCTGAGCTATTCCAGAA
GTAGTGAGGAGGCTTTTTTGGAGGCCTAGGCTTTTGCAAAAAGCTTGATTCTTCTGACACAACAGTCTCG
AACTTAAGGCTAGAGCCACCATGATTGAACAAGATGGATTGCACGCAGGTTCTCCGGCCGCTTGGGTGGA
GAGGCTATTCGGCTATGACTGGGCACAACAGACAATCGGCTGCTCTGATGCCGCCGTGTTCCGGCTGTCA
GCGCAGGGGCGCCCGGTTCTTTTTGTCAAGACCGACCTGTCCGGTGCCCTGAATGAACTGCAGGACGAGG
CAGCGCGGCTATCGTGGCTGGCCACGACGGGCGTTCCTTGCGCAGCTGTGCTCGACGTTGTCACTGAAGC
GGGAAGGGACTGGCTGCTATTGGGCGAAGTGCCGGGGCAGGATCTCCTGTCATCTCACCTTGCTCCTGCC
GAGAAAGTATCCATCATGGCTGATGCAATGCGGCGGCTGCATACGCTTGATCCGGCTACCTGCCCATTCG
ACCACCAAGCGAAACATCGCATCGAGCGAGCACGTACTCGGATGGAAGCCGGTCTTGTCGATCAGGATGA
TCTGGACGAAGAGCATCAGGGGCTCGCGCCAGCCGAACTGTTCGCCAGGCTCAAGGCGCGCATGCCCGAC
GGCGAGGATCTCGTCGTGACCCATGGCGATGCCTGCTTGCCGAATATCATGGTGGAAAATGGCCGCTTTT
CTGGATTCATCGACTGTGGCCGGCTGGGTGTGGCGGACCGCTATCAGGACATAGCGTTGGCTACCCGTGA
TATTGCTGAAGAGCTTGGCGGCGAATGGGCTGACCGCTTCCTCGTGCTTTACGGTATCGCCGCTCCCGAT
TCGCAGCGCATCGCCTTCTATCGCCTTCTTGACGAGTTCTTCTGAGCGGGACTCTGGGGTTCGAAATGAC
CGACCAAGCGACGCCCAACCTGCCATCACGATGGCCGCAATAAAATATCTTTATTTTCATTACATCTGTG
TGTTGGTTTTTTGTGTGAATCGATAGCGATAAGGATCCGCGTATGGTGCACTCTCAGTACAATCTGCTCT
GATGCCGCATAGTTAAGCCAGCCCCGACACCCGCCAACACCCGCTGACGCGCCCTGACGGGCTTGTCTGC
TCCCGGCATCCGCTTACAGACAAGCTGTGACCGTCTCCGGGAGCTGCATGTGTCAGAGGTTTTCACCGTC
ATCACCGAAACGCGCGAGACGAAAGGGCCTCGTGATACGCCTATTTTTATAGGTTAATGTCATGATAATA
ATGGTTTCTTAGACGTCAGGTGGCACTTTTCGGGGAAATGTGCGCGGAACCCCTATTTGTTTATTTTTCT
AAATACATTCAAATATGTATCCGCTCATGAGACAATAACCCTGATAAATGCTTCAATAATATTGAAAAAG
GAAGAGTATGAGTATTCAACATTTCCGTGTCGCCCTTATTCCCTTTTTTGCGGCATTTTGCCTTCCTGTT
TTTGCTCACCCAGAAACGCTGGTGAAAGTAAAAGATGCTGAAGATCAGTTGGGTGCACGAGTGGGTTACA
TCGAACTGGATCTCAACAGCGGTAAGATCCTTGAGAGTTTTCGCCCCGAAGAACGTTTTCCAATGATGAG
CACTTTTAAAGTTCTGCTATGTGGCGCGGTATTATCCCGTATTGACGCCGGGCAAGAGCAACTCGGTCGC
CGCATACACTATTCTCAGAATGACTTGGTTGAGTACTCACCAGTCACAGAAAAGCATCTTACGGATGGCA
TGACAGTAAGAGAATTATGCAGTGCTGCCATAACCATGAGTGATAACACTGCGGCCAACTTACTTCTGAC
AACGATCGGAGGACCGAAGGAGCTAACCGCTTTTTTGCACAACATGGGGGATCATGTAACTCGCCTTGAT
CGTTGGGAACCGGAGCTGAATGAAGCCATACCAAACGACGAGCGTGACACCACGATGCCTGTAGCAATGG
CAACAACGTTGCGCAAACTATTAACTGGCGAACTACTTACTCTAGCTTCCCGGCAACAATTAATAGACTG
GATGGAGGCGGATAAAGTTGCAGGACCACTTCTGCGCTCGGCCCTTCCGGCTGGCTGGTTTATTGCTGAT
AAATCTGGAGCCGGTGAGCGTGGGTCTCGCGGTATCATTGCAGCACTGGGGCCAGATGGTAAGCCCTCCC
GTATCGTAGTTATCTACACGACGGGGAGTCAGGCAACTATGGATGAACGAAATAGACAGATCGCTGAGAT
AGGTGCCTCACTGATTAAGCATTGGTAACTGTCAGACCAAGTTTACTCATATATACTTTAGATTGATTTA
AAACTTCATTTTTAATTTAAAAGGATCTAGGTGAAGATCCTTTTTGATAATCTCATGACCAAAATCCCTT
AACGTGAGTTTTCGTTCCACTGAGCGTCAGACCCCGTAGAAAAGATCAAAGGATCTTCTTGAGATCCTTT
TTTTCTGCGCGTAATCTGCTGCTTGCAAACAAAAAAACCACCGCTACCAGCGGTGGTTTGTTTGCCGGAT
CAAGAGCTACCAACTCTTTTTCCGAAGGTAACTGGCTTCAGCAGAGCGCAGATACCAAATACTGTTCTTC
TAGTGTAGCCGTAGTTAGGCCACCACTTCAAGAACTCTGTAGCACCGCCTACATACCTCGCTCTGCTAAT
CCTGTTACCAGTGGCTGCTGCCAGTGGCGATAAGTCGTGTCTTACCGGGTTGGACTCAAGACGATAGTTA
CCGGATAAGGCGCAGCGGTCGGGCTGAACGGGGGGTTCGTGCACACAGCCCAGCTTGGAGCGAACGACCT
ACACCGAACTGAGATACCTACAGCGTGAGCTATGAGAAAGCGCCACGCTTCCCGAAGGGAGAAAGGCGGA
CAGGTATCCGGTAAGCGGCAGGGTCGGAACAGGAGAGCGCACGAGGGAGCTTCCAGGGGGAAACGCCTGG
TATCTTTATAGTCCTGTCGGGTTTCGCCACCTCTGACTTGAGCGTCGATTTTTGTGATGCTCGTCAGGGG
GGCGGAGCCTATGGAAAAACGCCAGCAACGCGGCCTTTTTACGGTTCCTGGCCTTTTGCTGGCCTTTTGC
TCACATGGCTCGACAGATCTTCAATATTGGCCATTAGCCATATTATTCATTGGTTATATAGCATAAATCA
ATATTGGCTATTGGCCATTGCATACGTTGTATCTATATCATAATATGTACA
Features (pLannotate 1.2.2; 21 found; start..end, strand, type, name):
     39..416     +  enhancer       CMV enhancer: human cytomegalovirus immediate early enhancer
    417..628     +  promoter       CMV promoter: human cytomegalovirus (CMV) immediate early promoter
    789..921     +  intron         chimeric intron: chimera between introns from human β-globin and immunoglobulin heavy chain genes
    966..984     +  promoter       T7 promoter: promoter for bacteriophage T7 RNA polymerase
    999..1019    +  CDS            3xFLAG (fragment): three tandem FLAG® epitope tags
   1025..1047    +  CDS            capTEV™ (fragment): composite tag for in vivo biotinylation, TEV protease cleavage, and 6xHis tagging
   1054..2070    +  CDS            RASSF1: RASF1_HUMAN - Also known as RDA32 From Homo sapiens (Human).
   2094..2111    -  promoter       T3 promoter (fragment): promoter for bacteriophage T3 RNA polymerase
   2129..2250    -  polyA_signal   SV40 poly(A) signal: SV40 polyadenylation signal
   2273..2341    -  CDS            large T antigen (fragment): large T antigen from SV40 (simian virus 40)
   2365..2432    +  CDS            lacZα (fragment): LacZα fragment of β-galactosidase; lacZ fragment
   2436..2864    +  rep_origin     f1 ori (sequence partly withheld): f1 bacteriophage origin of replication; arrow indicates direction of (+) strand synthesis
   2892..2943    -  misc_feature   bom (fragment): basis of mobility region from pBR322
   3008..3365    +  promoter       SV40 promoter: SV40 enhancer and early promoter
   3416..4207    +  CDS            neo: KKA2_KLEPN - Also known as kan, nptII. Experimental evidence at protein level: Swiss-Prot protein existence level 1. Resistance to kanamycin, neomycin, paromomycin, ribostamycin, butirosin and gentamicin B. From Klebsiella pneumoniae.
   4274..4322    +  polyA_signal   poly(A) signal: synthetic polyadenylation signal
   4342..4396    -  misc_feature   bom (fragment): basis of mobility region from pBR322
   4498..4533    -  CDS            rop (fragment): Rop protein, which maintains plasmids at low copy number; rop
   4628..4732    +  promoter       AmpR promoter: bla
   4733..5593    +  CDS            AmpR: β-lactamase; bla; confers resistance to ampicillin, carbenicillin, and related antibiotics
   5764..6352    +  rep_origin     ori: high-copy-number ColE1/pMB1/pBR322/pUC origin of replication
