[The description below was written by a language model from this plasmid's Addgene catalogue record and pLannotate feature annotations shown in this document.]
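Description:
pClneoFH human RASSF1A is a mammalian expression plasmid built on a modified version of Promega's pCI-neo backbone, called pCIneoFLAG-His6 (FH), in which FLAG and six-histidine tags were placed upstream of the multiple cloning site. It is propagated in E. coli as a high-copy plasmid through a ColE1/pUC-type origin with ampicillin selection from the β-lactamase gene. It also carries an f1 origin, which allows single-stranded DNA production. For selection in mammalian cells, an SV40 enhancer/early promoter drives a neomycin phosphotransferase gene followed by a synthetic polyadenylation signal, permitting G418 selection of stable transfectants.

The payload is the human RASSF1 coding sequence, isoform A, inserted between the EcoRI and SalI sites so that it is fused in frame to the N-terminal FLAG and His tags. The automated annotation labels these short tag regions as fragments of 3xFLAG and of a composite His-containing tag, which fits the single FLAG and His6 elements described by the depositor. Expression is driven by the CMV immediate-early enhancer and promoter, followed by a chimeric β-globin/immunoglobulin intron that generally improves transcript processing and expression, and is terminated by the SV40 late polyadenylation signal. T7 and T3 phage promoters flank the cloning region and can serve for in vitro transcription or as sequencing primer sites. The depositor notes that the tagged insert can be excised as a unit with NheI and SalI.

The construct suits transient or stable expression of epitope-tagged RASSF1A in mammalian cells, with detection or pull-down through the FLAG and His tags. It was deposited in connection with a study of RASSF family proteins and Hippo pathway signalling.
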