Addgene plasmid #37016: pClneoFH human RASSF1A
Depositing lab: Yutaka Hata. Depositing organization: Institute of Science Tokyo. Publication: Hippo pathway-dependent and -independent roles of RASSF6. Ikeda M, Kawata A, Nishikawa M, Tateishi Y, Yamaguchi M, Nakagawa K, Hirabayashi S, Bao Y, Hidaka S, Hirata Y, Hata Y. Sci Signal. 2009 Sep 29;2(90):ra59. 10.1126/scisignal.2000300 PubMed 19797269.
Backbone
  Vector backbone: pCl-neo (modified)
  Backbone manufacturer: Promega
  Modifications to backbone: pCI-neo vector was modified to include FLAG and His tags N-terminal to MCS. The resulting vector was named pCIneoFLAG-His6(FH).
  Vector type: Mammalian Expression
Growth in bacteria
  Bacterial resistance: Ampicillin, 100 μg/mL
  Growth temperature: 37°C
  Growth strain: DH5alpha
  Copy number: High Copy
Gene/Insert
  Gene/Insert name: rassf1A
  Species: H. sapiens (human)
  GenBank ID: NP_009113
  Entrez Gene: RASSF1 (a.k.a. 123F2, NORE2A, RASSF1A, RDA32, REH3P21)
  Promoter: CMV
  Tag / fusion protein: FLAG (N terminal on backbone); His (N terminal on backbone)
  Cloning method: Restriction Enzyme; 5′ cloning site EcoRI (not destroyed); 3′ cloning site SalI (not destroyed)
  Sequencing primers: 5′ CMV-F; 3′ T3
Terms and licenses: Academic/Nonprofit Terms; Industry Terms: Not Available to Industry
Depositor comments: pCIneoFH vector has the sequence NheI-FLAG-His6-EcoRI-MluI-XbaI-SalI-SmaI-NotI. A digest with NheI and SalI will excise the insert with tags.
How to cite: pClneoFH human RASSF1A was a gift from Yutaka Hata (Addgene plasmid # 37016 ; http://n2t.net/addgene:37016 ; RRID:Addgene_37016)
