>Addgene plasmid #37016 | pClneoFH human RASSF1A | addgene partial sequence | sequence record 47219 | chim-int-F 5'-TCTTACTGACATCCACTTTGCC-3'
ATTACAGCTCTTAAGGCTAGAGTACTTAATACGACTCACTATAGGCTAGCCGGGGCCATGGACTACAAAG
ACGATGACGACAAGGAATTGCACCATCATCATCATCATGAATTCTCGGGGGAGCCTGAGCTCATTGAGCT
GCGGGAGCTGGCACCCGCTGGGCGCGCTGGGAAGGGCCGCACCCGGCTGGAGCGTGCCAACGCGCTGCGC
ATCGCGCGGGGCACCGCGTGCAACCCCACACGGCAGCTGGTCCCTGGCCGTGGCCACCGCTTCCAGCCCG
CGGGGCCCGCCACGCACACGTGGTGCGACCTCTGTGGCGACTTCATCTGGGGCGTCGTGCGCAAAGGCCT
GCAGTGCGCGCATTGCAAGTTCACCTGCCACTACCGCTGCCGCGCGCTCGTCTGCCTGGACTGTTGCGGG
CCCCGGGACCTGGGCTGGGAACCCGCGGTGGAGCGGGACACGAACGTGGACGAGCCTGTGGAGTGGGAGA
CACCTGACCTTTCTCAAGCTGAGATTGAGCAGAAGATCAAGGAGTACAATGCCCAGATCAACAGCAACCT
CTTCATGAGCTTGAACAAGGACGGTTCTTACACAGGCTTCATCAAGGTTCAGCTGAAGCTGGTGCGCCCT
